Addgene plasmid #21546: pCMVmyc-ORF73SOCS
Depositing lab: J Simas. Depositing organization: Fundação GIMM- Gulbenkian Institute for Molecular Medicine. Publication: Termination of NF-kappaB activity through a gammaherpesvirus protein that assembles an EC5S ubiquitin-ligase. Rodrigues L, Filipe J, Seldon MP, Fonseca L, Anrather J, Soares MP, Simas JP. EMBO J. 2009 May 6. 28(9):1283-95. 10.1038/emboj.2009.74 PubMed 19322197.
Backbone
  Vector backbone: pCMVmyc
  Backbone manufacturer: Clontech
  Backbone size w/o insert (bp): 3800
  Vector type: Mammalian Expression
Growth in bacteria
  Bacterial resistance: Ampicillin, 100 μg/mL
  Growth temperature: 37°C
  Growth strain: DH5alpha
  Copy number: High Copy
Gene/Insert
  Gene/Insert name: ORF73
  Species: MuHV-4
  Insert size (bp): 914
  Mutation: amino acids at positions 199, 202, 203 and 206 were substituted by alanines
  Entrez Gene: ORF73 (a.k.a. MuHV4gp74)
  Tag / fusion protein: Myc (N terminal on backbone)
  Cloning method: Restriction Enzyme; 5′ cloning site EcoRI (not destroyed); 3′ cloning site XhoI (not destroyed)
  Sequencing primers: 5′ CMV promoter
Terms and licenses: Academic/Nonprofit Terms; Industry Terms: Not Available to Industry
Depositor comments: Myc tag is missing a Glutamic acid in the beginning.
How to cite: pCMVmyc-ORF73SOCS was a gift from J Simas (Addgene plasmid # 21546 ; http://n2t.net/addgene:21546 ; RRID:Addgene_21546)
