[The description below was written by a language model from this plasmid's Addgene catalogue record.]
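Description:
pCMVmyc-ORF73SOCS is a mammalian expression plasmid built on the commercial pCMVmyc backbone (about 3.8 kb without insert). It is propagated in E. coli as a high-copy plasmid under ampicillin selection. The record does not list a mammalian selection marker or give a feature table, so details of the polyadenylation signal and origins cannot be confirmed here. The backbone name and the CMV promoter sequencing primer indicate that expression is driven by the CMV immediate-early promoter, which suits transient, high-level expression in transfected mammalian cells.

The payload is ORF73 of murid herpesvirus 4 (MuHV-4), an insert of roughly 0.9 kb cloned between EcoRI and XhoI sites, both of which are retained. It is placed in frame with an N-terminal Myc epitope tag supplied by the backbone. The depositor notes that this tag lacks a glutamic acid at its beginning, which may matter when considering detection with anti-Myc reagents. The coding sequence carries alanine substitutions at amino acid positions 199, 202, 203 and 206. The "SOCS" in the plasmid name suggests that these changes target a SOCS box-like motif, although the record does not state this explicitly.

The associated publication describes a gammaherpesvirus protein that assembles an EC5S ubiquitin ligase and thereby terminates NF-kappaB activity. In that context, this construct most plausibly serves as a mutant counterpart to wild-type ORF73 in transfection experiments examining ligase assembly and NF-kappaB regulation, with the Myc tag allowing immunodetection or immunoprecipitation of the protein.
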