>Addgene plasmid #21546 | pCMVmyc-ORF73SOCS | addgene partial sequence | sequence record 27224 | 21546 with EBV-rev
CTGTCTGGATCCCGCGGCCGCGGTACCTCGAGATTTATGTCTGAGACCCTTGTCCCTGTTGTCCTGGACT
AGATCCAGGTGATCCTGTGGCACCTTGCTCTGCACCGGCATCCAGAGATGCTGTGGGACCATGTTGTGTG
CCAGAAGCTTGTGTACTTGTGGATGGCTGCTCGGGGTCTGTAGGGGGCTCTGTAGGGGGCTCTGGTAAGG
GAAAATAAGGCTTTGCCTTGACTATAGTACCTTCTACGCTGCTGTGGTATTTTTCACAGTAGGCCAAGAC
AACCCTTTTTAGTTTTTTGGCCTGTTTCTTGTCTTCAACAAATGAAAGTAAATAGTATGTTACACACTGT
TGTGTTGTGCCTGCTACCAAGGCTGCACAGCTAGCTGGTGTTGAGAGTACATGTTTGCTTTGGATACACT
TGTGAAGTTTATTCAAAGTGTAGGGATGTGTGCTACTAAACATAACAGCTGACTTAAAATGTGTTGGGGG
GTGACCCTCGGGATCAAATAACCTGGGTGCTGTCACCTGCAGGTGTCTTCGCATTCCCTGATATTTTTTA
GGCAATGGATCAGATGGATTATGCGGTTTTTGATACCTGGAGTATCTTTTTGGTGGAGGGGGACCGGGAT
CGTCTGTCTCTCCTACATCTAAACCTTCAACATCAACATCTGGTGATGGTGGGGCTGGTGGGGGGAAGGG
NNNATGGTGGCTCATGTACTGGTGATGAAAGNGGACGGGGA
