>Addgene plasmid #21546 | pCMVmyc-ORF73SOCS | addgene partial sequence | sequence record 27225 | 21546 with CMV-F
GTGAACCGTCAGATCGCCTGGAGACGCCATCCACGCTGTTTTGACCTCCATAGAAGACACCGGGACCGAT
CCAGCCTCCGGACTCTAGAGGATCCGGTACTAGAGGAACTGAAAAACCAGAAAGTTAACTGGTAAGTTTA
GTCTTTTTGTCTTTTATTTCAGGTCCCGGATCCGGTGGTGGTGCAAATCAAAGAACTGCTCCTCAGTGGA
TGTTGCCTTTACTTCTAGGCCTGTACGGAAGTGTTACTTCTGCTCTAAAAGCTGCGGAATTGTACCCGCG
GGCCCACCATGGCATCAATGCAGAAGCTGATCTCAGAGGAGGACCTGCTTATGGCCATGGAGGCCCGAAT
TCAGATAATGCCCACATCCCCACCGACTACACGCAACACAACCTCAGGCAAAACCAGATCAGGGTGCAAA
CGTAGGTGCTTCAACAAACCAGCAGCCATGCCTCCTAAAAGACGCCGCGCTCCAAAAAGACCAGCCCCTC
CTCCACCACCGGGATGCCAAGGTGATGAGGAGTCCAGCCAGGGAACTCAAACGCCAAACCCCCCATCACC
ACCAGTGCCCCCTTCATCACCAACACTTCCCTCATCCCCCGTCCCTCCTTCATCACCAGTACATGAGCCA
CCATCTCCTTCCCCCCCACCAGCCCCACCATCACCAGATGTTGATGTTGAAGGTTTAGATGTAGGAGAGA
CAGACGATCCCGGTCCCCCTCCACCAAAAAGATACTCCAGGTATCAAAACCGCATATCATCTGAT
